Addgene plasmid #46968: pICSL01009::AtU6p
Purpose: Encodes the Arabidopsis U6 promoter in a level 0 vector (Weber et al. PLoS One 6:e16765, 2011). It is used to place an sgRNA uder the Arabidopsis U6 promoter.
Depositing lab: Sophien Kamoun. Depositing organization: Sainsbury Laboratory, Norwich. Publication: Targeted mutagenesis in the model plant Nicotiana benthamiana using Cas9 RNA-guided endonuclease. Nekrasov V, Staskawicz B, Weigel D, Jones JD, Kamoun S. Nat Biotechnol. 2013 Aug 8;31(8):691-3. doi: 10.1038/nbt.2655. PubMed 23929340.
Backbone
  Vector backbone: pICSL01009
  Backbone size w/o insert (bp): 2243
  Total vector size (bp): 2323
  Vector type: Plant Expression, CRISPR
Growth in bacteria
  Bacterial resistance: Spectinomycin, 50 μg/mL
  Growth temperature: 37°C
  Growth strain: DH5alpha
  Copy number: High Copy
Gene/Insert
  Gene/Insert name: AtU6p
  Species: Synthetic
  Insert size (bp): 80
  Cloning method: Restriction Enzyme; 5′ cloning site Bsa I (not destroyed); 3′ cloning site Bsa I (not destroyed)
  Sequencing primers: 5′ CGTTATCCCCTGATTCTGTGGATAAC; 3′ GTCTCATGAGCGGATACATATTTGAATG
Terms and licenses: Academic/Nonprofit Terms; Industry Terms: Not Available to Industry
Depositor comments: The backbone of the plasmid is a modified backbone of a level 0 vector from Weber et al. (PLoS One 6:e16765, 2011)
How to cite: pICSL01009::AtU6p was a gift from Sophien Kamoun (Addgene plasmid # 46968 ; http://n2t.net/addgene:46968 ; RRID:Addgene_46968)
