[The description below was written by a language model from this plasmid's Addgene catalogue record and the feature table of its GenBank file.]
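Description:
pICSL01009::AtU6p is a small (about 2.3 kb) level 0 module plasmid for the Golden Gate/MoClo modular cloning system, built on a modified version of a published level 0 backbone. It serves as a parts donor rather than a complete plant expression vector. It replicates in E. coli from a high-copy ColE1/pUC-type origin. Selection is with spectinomycin, using the aadA aminoglycoside adenylyltransferase gene (which also confers streptomycin resistance). The feature table places an AmpR (bla) promoter upstream of aadA, presumably driving it. No plant selection marker, T-DNA borders or plant replication functions are annotated, so the plasmid is not meant to be delivered into plants directly.

The payload is a short synthetic Arabidopsis U6 promoter, listed as an 80 bp insert and annotated as a roughly 75 bp feature. It is a consensus sequence derived from the three Arabidopsis U6 snRNA genes. U6 promoters are transcribed by RNA polymerase III, which produces short, uncapped, non-polyadenylated transcripts with defined ends, making them well suited to expressing single guide RNAs. The insert is flanked by BsaI sites that remain intact. Digestion with this type IIS enzyme therefore releases the promoter with defined overhangs, allowing one-pot assembly with an sgRNA fragment into a higher-level acceptor vector.

According to the record, the plasmid is used to place an sgRNA under AtU6 promoter control. It was deposited with work on Cas9-mediated targeted mutagenesis in Nicotiana benthamiana. No sgRNA scaffold, Cas9 gene or terminator is present in the construct. The catalogue size and the held sequence record differ by two base pairs, a trivial discrepancy.
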