LOCUS       Exported 2325 bp ds-DNA circular SYN 12-MAY-2021
DEFINITION  Encodes the Arabidopsis U6 promoter in a level 0 vector (Weber et
            al. PLoS One 6:e16765, 2011). It is used to place an sgRNA uder the
            Arabidopsis U6 promoter. .
ACCESSION   .
VERSION     .
KEYWORDS    pICSL01009::AtU6p
SOURCE      synthetic DNA construct
  ORGANISM  synthetic DNA construct
REFERENCE   1 (bases 1 to 2325)
  AUTHORS   Nekrasov V, Staskawicz B, Weigel D, Jones JD, Kamoun S
  TITLE     Targeted mutagenesis in the model plant Nicotiana benthamiana using
            Cas9 RNA-guided endonuclease.
  JOURNAL   Nat Biotechnol. 2013 Aug 8;31(8):691-3. doi: 10.1038/nbt.2655.
  PUBMED    23929340
REFERENCE   2 (bases 1 to 2325)
  AUTHORS   .
  TITLE     Direct Submission
  JOURNAL   Exported May 12, 2021 from SnapGene Server 1.1.58
            http://www.snapgene.com
FEATURES             Location/Qualifiers
     source          1..2325
                     /organism="synthetic DNA construct"
                     /mol_type="other DNA"
     promoter        27..131
                     /gene="bla"
                     /label=AmpR promoter
     CDS             353..1144
                     /codon_start=1
                     /gene="aadA"
                     /product="aminoglycoside adenylyltransferase (Murphy,
                     1985)"
                     /label=SmR
                     /note="confers resistance to spectinomycin and
                     streptomycin"
                     /translation="MREAVIAEVSTQLSEVVGVIERHLEPTLLAVHLYGSAVDGGLKPH
                     SDIDLLVTVTVRLDETTRRALINDLLETSASPGESEILRAVEVTIVVHDDIIPWRYPAK
                     RELQFGEWQRNDILAGIFEPATIDIDLAILLTKAREHSVALVGPAAEELFDPVPEQDLF
                     EALNETLTLWNSPPDWAGDERNVVLTLSRIWYSAVTGKIAPKDVAADWAMERLPAQYQP
                     VILEARQAYLGQEEDRLASRADQLEEFVHYVKGEITKVVGK"
     rep_origin      1315..1903
                     /direction=RIGHT
                     /label=ori
                     /note="high-copy-number ColE1/pMB1/pBR322/pUC origin of
                     replication"
     primer_bind     1804..1823
                     /label=pBR322ori-F
                     /note="pBR322 origin, forward primer"
     primer_bind     2057..2074
                     /label=L4440
                     /note="L4440 vector, forward primer"
     promoter        2155..2229
                     /label=AtU6 promoter
                     /note="consensus promoter from the three Arabidopsis U6
                     snRNA genes (Waibel and Filipowicz, 1990; Nekrasov et al.,
                     2013)"
     primer_bind     complement(2266..2284)
                     /label=pBRforEco
                     /note="pBR322 vectors, upsteam of EcoRI site, forward
                     primer"
ORIGIN
        1 caggtggcac ttttcgggga aatgtgcgcg gaacccctat ttgtttattt ttctaaatac
       61 attcaaatat gtatccgctc atgagacaat aaccctgata aatgcttcaa taatattgaa
      121 aaaggaagag tatgcgctca cgcaactggt ccagaacctt gaccgaacgc agcggtggta
      181 acggcgcagt ggcggttttc atggcttgtt atgactgttt ttttttgggg tacagtctat
      241 gcctcgggca tccaagcagc aagcgcgtta cgccgtgggt cgatgtttga tgttatggag
      301 cagcaacgat gttacgcagc agggcagtcg ccctaaaaca aagttaaaca tcatgaggga
      361 agcggtgatc gccgaagtat cgactcaact atcagaggta gttggcgtca tcgagcgcca
      421 tctcgaaccg acgttgctgg ccgtacattt gtacggctcc gcagtggatg gcggcctgaa
      481 gccacacagc gatattgatt tgctggttac ggtgaccgta aggcttgatg aaacaacgcg
      541 gcgagctttg atcaacgacc ttttggaaac ttcggcttcc cctggagaga gcgagattct
      601 ccgcgctgta gaagtcacca ttgttgtgca cgacgacatc attccgtggc gttatccagc
      661 taagcgcgaa ctgcaatttg gagaatggca gcgcaatgac attcttgcag gtatcttcga
      721 gccagccacg atcgacattg atctggctat cttgctgaca aaagcaagag aacatagcgt
      781 tgccttggta ggtccagcgg cggaggaact ctttgatccg gttcctgaac aggatctatt
      841 tgaggcgcta aatgaaacct taacgctatg gaactcgccg cccgactggg ctggcgatga
      901 gcgaaatgta gtgcttacgt tgtcccgcat ttggtacagc gcagtaaccg gcaaaatcgc
      961 gccgaaggat gtcgctgccg actgggcaat ggagcgcctg ccggcccagt atcagcccgt
     1021 catacttgaa gctagacagg cttatcttgg acaagaagaa gatcgcttgg cctcgcgcgc
     1081 agatcagttg gaagaatttg tccattacgt aaaaggcgag atcaccaagg tagtcggcaa
     1141 ataactgtca gaccaagttt actcatatat actttagatt gatttaaaac ttcattttta
     1201 atttaaaagg atctaggtga agatcctttt tgataatctc atgaccaaaa tcccttaacg
     1261 tgagttttcg ttccactgag cgtcagaccc cgtagaaaag atcaaaggat cttcttgaga
     1321 tccttttttt ctgcgcgtaa tctgctgctt gcaaacaaaa aaaccaccgc taccagcggt
     1381 ggtttgtttg ccggatcaag agctaccaac tctttttccg aaggtaactg gcttcagcag
     1441 agcgcagata ccaaatactg tccttctagt gtagccgtag ttaggccacc acttcaagaa
     1501 ctctgtagca ccgcctacat acctcgctct gctaatcctg ttaccagtgg ctgctgccag
     1561 tggcgataag tcgtgtctta ccgggttgga ctcaagacga tagttaccgg ataaggcgca
     1621 gcggtcgggc tgaacggggg gttcgtgcac acagcccagc ttggagcgaa cgacctacac
     1681 cgaactgaga tacctacagc gtgagctatg agaaagcgcc acgcttcccg aagggagaaa
     1741 ggcggacagg tatccggtaa gcggcagggt cggaacagga gagcgcacga gggagcttcc
     1801 agggggaaac gcctggtatc tttatagtcc tgtcgggttt cgccacctct gacttgagcg
     1861 tcgatttttg tgatgctcgt caggggggcg gagcctatgg aaaaacgcca gcaacgcggc
     1921 ctttttacgg ttcctggcct tttgctggcc ttttgctcac atgttctttc ctgcgttatc
     1981 ccctgattct gtggataacc gtattaccgc ctttgagtga gctgataccg ctcgccgcag
     2041 ccgaacgacc gagcgcagcg agtcagtgag cgaggaagcg gaagagcgcc caatacgcaa
     2101 accgcctctc cccgcgcgtt ggccgattca ttaatcactc tgtggtctca ggagtgatca
     2161 aaagtcccac atcgatcagg tgatatatag cagcttagtt tatataatga tagagtcgac
     2221 atagcgattg tgagaccacg aagtggctct tcagtggacg aaagggcctc gtgatacgcc
     2281 tatttttata ggttaatgtc atgataataa tggtttctta gacgt
//
