>Addgene plasmid #46968 | pICSL01009::AtU6p | addgene partial sequence | sequence record 163745 | pBR322ori-F 5'-GGGAAACGCCTGGTATCTTT-3'
CTCTGACTTGAGCGTCGATTTTTGTGATGCTCGTCAGGGGGGCGGAGCCTATGGAAAAACGCCAGCAACG
CGGCCTTTTTACGGTTCCTGGCCTTTTGCTGGCCTTTTGCTCACATGTTCTTTCCTGCGTTATCCCCTGA
TTCTGTGGATAACCGTATTACCGCCTTTGAGTGAGCTGATACCGCTCGCCGCAGCCGAACGACCGAGCGC
AGCGAGTCAGTGAGCGAGGAAGCGGAAGAGCGCCCAATACGCAAACCGCCTCTCCCCGCGCGTTGGCCGA
TTCATTAATCACTCTGTGGTCTCAGGAGTGATCAAAAGTCCCACATCGATCAGGTGATATATAGCAGCTT
AGTTTATATAATGATAGAGTCGACATAGCGATTGTGAGACCACGAAGTGGCTCTTCAGTGGACGAAAGGG
CCTCGTGATACGCCTATTTTTATAGGTTAATGTCATGATAATAATGGTTTCTTAGACGTCAGGTGGCACT
TTTCGGGGAAATGTGCGCGGAACCCCTATTTGTTTATTTTTCTAAATACATTCAAATATGTATCCGCTCA
TGAGACAATAACCCTGATAAATGCTTCAATAATATTGAAAAAGGAAGAGTATGCGCTCACGCAACTGGTC
CAGAACCTTGACCGAACGCAGCGGTGGTAACGGCGCAGTGGCGGTTTTCATGGCTTGTTATGACTGTTTT
TTTTTGGGGTACAGTCTATGCCTCGGGCATCCAAGCAGCAAGCGCGTTACGCCGTGGGTCGATGTTTGAT
GTTATGGAGCAGCAACGATGTTACGCAGCAGGGCAGTCGCCCTAAAACAAAGTTAAACATCATGAGGGAA
GCGGTGATCGCCGAAGTATCGACTCAACTATCAGAGGTAGTTGGCGTCATCGAGCGCCATCTCGAACCGA
CGTTGCTGGCCGTACATTTGTACGGCTC
